>Addgene plasmid #110880 | KG#203 | depositor full sequence | sequence record 208492 | Full sequence
AAGCTTGGGCTGCAGGATCTTCAGATGGGAGCAGTGGACTGTCTATTTGATATTCTTAAAATGTACTCTA
TAAAAGATGAAACTGTAATGACCAATTCCCTACATAAATATTTTTAACTAATTGGTCGGATATTTGGGGA
TCAGAGAAGTACTTGTTTTTGCGATATTAATAATGATATATTTTTCTAGTAAAAAAATGTTAAGCGATTT
GTGAATAATTAAGTTGGCTTGAAAAAGATTTTTTGATAGCTATGTATTTTGTTAATTTAAATCAGATTTT
AAAACTTTATTATTGACTATTTATATATATTATATATTATATATTTTCATGGTTTAATCAAAATCTATTA
AATTATTTCTAAAATCTCTAAATATCGAATTCTCTAAAAAGCTTCATCAACAAAAGCATTTCAATTATCT
AACACAATGAGAATAATTCAAGAACTGAAATAGAAAGAAATCTAGAAAAAAAAGAGAGTGAGGTGCCCTA
TTAAATCGGTGCTCTCCTCTCTAACAGAAGCGCCTACACGCACCCAAGAGAGCTCTTTTTCTTTCTTTTT
TCGGAGCACACATACACGCATACACTCCTCAGAAGTGTATAGAGAAAATGGGAGAAGAAGCGAAAGAAGA
CGAAGAAGCGGTTGTGATGTATGCATCGGGCGTTTCTATCTCTCTCCGTGAGCAACGAGCTAGTCAACCC
ATCGATCCATTTTTGTGAGCACACACAGAGAGAGACTCAAACACACTCACAGCTTCACACTGAGCTCCAA
GAGCTCTGTAGAGAGAAGCCAGAGTATGCTTTCCTCGATTTTCCTAACGTCTTCTTCTTCTGCTTTTTTC
TTTTTCCCAACGAGTTGTAGTCCACTAACTTCAATTTTTCCTCCAGAGAAAGAGTTTTAGAGAGACAGCT
GATAAATACACTAGAGAAATAAAAAGAATGATAAAAATTTGCTATTTTAATCAGTTCCCTCTCGTTTCTC
TAAGTTTTGTTGTTGGGTTGGGAAATTAAAATTGGAAAATGGAAATAACGTTTTTTTCTGTCTAATCTTG
AATTCTCCAGACATTTCTTATTTCCTTTTTTGTTGCAAGTTTTTCTTCCTTCTCTAATTTTTAATCAAAG
ATATCTCGCTATGAACTTTGAATTTTTGATATTTTGATTCTATAAATACATAAAGTAATCTAAATGCTCT
TTTAAAATAAATCTACAGTAGCCCTATTTTCAGGATCCCCGGGATTGGCCAAAGGACCCAAAGGTATGTT
TCGAATGATACTAACATAACATAGAACATTTTCAGGAGGACCCTTGGCTAGCAAAAATGCCACGAAGACG
CGGCTCGTCGTCGTCGTCGTCGGCGGCAGGTGGTAGTGGCGGCGGCGGAGGCTTCGGATTCTCGAGCCTC
CGACGCGAACTCCACTTGCACAACTTCTTTCGAACCTCTTCGCCGTCGGCCTCGTCGACGTCGAGAACAC
CGCCCGCAGCATTACCACCGCGCACATCAGCTGTTACTATTCCGGGCAGTAATCACAAATTGACCTCTTC
CGCTTCATCTTACCACCCACCACGCGAGCTTACCGTGTCGACGTTCAGCGCCGGCTCGGCAACTGCAGCT
GATGGACTTGGAGGTGCTCATCTAACGCCATCACTTTCATCTTCGGTACATGCGAGACGGGAGTCGTTTC
TCTACCGTGCCAGTGATGATCTTCGAGAAGCGTCTTCGTTACGACCAGTCAGTCGGGCGTCGTCAATCGC
GTCCAATGAGCACGGACACGGTGACGACCTGATTGTAACCCCGTTTGCTCAACTGCTTGCCAGTCTTCGA
AACGTTCGATCCAATCTGATTTCGATAACCAACATCCAGAACAGCGACGACAGTCGACACGCTAATCGAA
GTGCGAAACGGCCGCCTTTGCACAACATTGAGCTTCCAGACGATGTGGTGCATTGTGCGCATGATACACT
CGAAGAACTCGATTGGTGTCTTGATCAGCTGGAAACAATTCAAACTCATCGATCAGTGTCTGAGATGGCC
AGCAGTAAGTTCCGCAAGATGCTCAACAAAGAGTTGTCACACTTTGCTGAATCGTCCAAATCCGGCACTC
AGGTCTCCAAGTTTTTGATCACCACCTACATGGACAAGGAAGAGGATGAACCGTCGATCGAGATCGAAGT
GCCCACTGAGGTACAAGGCCCTTCTACATCTGGACCAATGACACTTTCGATACTGAAAAAAGCTCAAACA
GCAGCCATGAATAAGATCTCAGGAGTTCGAAAACTTCGTGCTCCATCACATGACGGCCATGTTCCCGAAT
ACGGTGTAAACTGTGCACGTGAGATAGCTGTTCATATGCAACGACTCGATGACTGGGGACCTGATGTCTT
CAAAATCGACGAACTTTCCAAAAATCACTCGCTCACTGTCGTTACATTTTCATTACTCCGCCAGCGGAAT
CTCTTTAAAACTTTTGAAATTCATCAATCTACTCTGGTCACCTACTTGCTCAATCTTGAACATCACTATC
GTAATAATCATTATCACAATTTTATTCATGCAGCCGATGTTGCACAGTCAATGCACGTTCTGCTCATGTC
TCCCGTCCTTACAGAAGTCTTCACTGATCTTGAAGTATTAGCAGCTATATTTGCCGGTGCTGTCCATGAT
GTAGATCATCCTGGATTCACGAATCAGTATTTGATCAACTCAAACAATGAATTAGCGATCATGTACAATG
ATGAAAGTGTCCTTGAGCAGCATCATCTGGCAGTTGCATTCAAGCTTTTGCAAGATTCAAACTGTGATTT
CCTTGCAAATTTGTCCAGAAAACAACGGCTGCAATTTCGCAAGATTGTCATTGATATGGTACTTGCAACT
GATATGTCTAAGCACATGTCTCTTCTTGCTGATCTGAAAACAATGGTCGAAGCAAAGAAAGTTGCTGGAA
ACAATGTGATTGTGCTGGACAAGTACAATGACAAAATTCAGGTACTACAATCGATGATTCATCTCGCTGA
TCTCTCAAATCCAACTAAGCCAATCGAATTATACCAACAATGGAATCAAAGGATAATGGAAGAATACTGG
AGGCAGGGAGATAAAGAGAAAGAGCTTGGACTTGAGATATCACCGATGTGCGATCGAGGAAATGTGACCA
TTGAAAAATCACAGGTCGGATTCATCGACTACATTGTTCATCCATTATACGAAACATGGGCAGATCTTGT
CTATCCAGATGCTCAAAATATACTCGATCAACTCGAAGAAAATCGAGAATGGTACCAATCACGAATACCT
GAAGAACCTGACACAGCTCGTACTGTAACAGAAGATGACGAGCACAAATAGATACCGGTCAGATATCACT
CGAGGAGCTCCCGAGATCTTCAGCGCTCAGCATTCGTAGAATTGTAAGTTTAAACTTTCTCATACTAACT
AACGCGCTCTATTTAAATTTTCAGAATTCCAACTGAGCGCCGGTCGCTACCATTACCAACTTGTCTGGTG
TCAAAAATAATAGGGGCCGCTGTCATCAGAGTAAGTTTAAACTGAGTTCTACTAACTAACGAGTAATATT
TAAATTTTCAGCATCTCGCGCCCGTGCCTCTGACTTCTAAGTCCAATTACTCTTCAACATCCCTACATGC
TCTTTCTCCCTGTGCTCCCACCCCCTATTTTTGTTATTATCAAAAAAACTTCTTCTTAATTTCTTTGTTT
TTTAGCTTCTTTTAAGTCACCTCTAACAATGAAATTGTGTAGATTCAAAAATAGAATTAATTCGTAATAA
AAAGTCGAAAAAAATTGTGCTCCCTCCCCCCATTAATAATAATTCTATCCCAAAATCTACACAATGTTCT
GTGTACACTTCTTATGTTTTTTTTACTTCTGATAAATTTTTTTTGAAACATCATAGAAAAAACCGCACAC
AAAATACCTTATCATATGTTACGTTTCAGTTTATGACCGCAATTTTTATTTCTTCGCACGTCTGGGCCTC
TCATGACGTCAAATCATGCTCATCGTGAAAAAGTTTTGGAGTATTTTTGGAATTTTTCAATCAAGTGAAA
GTTTATGAAATTAATTTTCCTGCTTTTGCTTTTTGGGGGTTTCCCCTATTGTTTGTCAAGAGTTTCGAGG
ACGGCGTTTTTCTTGCTAAAATCACAAGTATTGATGAGCACGATGCAAGAAAGATCGGAAGAAGGTTTGG
GTTTGAGGCTCAGTGGAAGGTGAGTAGAAGTTGATAATTTGAAAGTGGAGTAGTGTCTATGGGGTTTTTG
CCTTAAATGACAGAATACATTCCCAATATACCAAACATAACTGTTTCCTACTAGTCGGCCGTACGGGCCC
TTTCGTCTCGCGCGTTTCGGTGATGACGGTGAAAACCTCTGACACATGCAGCTCCCGGAGACGGTCACAG
CTTGTCTGTAAGCGGATGCCGGGAGCAGACAAGCCCGTCAGGGCGCGTCAGCGGGTGTTGGCGGGTGTCG
GGGCTGGCTTAACTATGCGGCATCAGAGCAGATTGTACTGAGAGTGCACCATATGCGGTGTGAAATACCG
CACAGATGCGTAAGGAGAAAATACCGCATCAGGCGGCCTTAAGGGCCTCGTGATACGCCTATTTTTATAG
GTTAATGTCATGATAATAATGGTTTCTTAGACGTCAGGTGGCACTTTTCGGGGAAATGTGCGCGGAACCC
CTATTTGTTTATTTTTCTAAATACATTCAAATATGTATCCGCTCATGAGACAATAACCCTGATAAATGCT
TCAATAATATTGAAAAAGGAAGAGTATGAGTATTCAACATTTCCGTGTCGCCCTTATTCCCTTTTTTGCG
GCATTTTGCCTTCCTGTTTTTGCTCACCCAGAAACGCTGGTGAAAGTAAAAGATGCTGAAGATCAGTTGG
GTGCACGAGTGGGTTACATCGAACTGGATCTCAACAGCGGTAAGATCCTTGAGAGTTTTCGCCCCGAAGA
ACGTTTTCCAATGATGAGCACTTTTAAAGTTCTGCTATGTGGCGCGGTATTATCCCGTATTGACGCCGGG
CAAGAGCAACTCGGTCGCCGCATACACTATTCTCAGAATGACTTGGTTGAGTACTCACCAGTCACAGAAA
AGCATCTTACGGATGGCATGACAGTAAGAGAATTATGCAGTGCTGCCATAACCATGAGTGATAACACTGC
GGCCAACTTACTTCTGACAACGATCGGAGGACCGAAGGAGCTAACCGCTTTTTTGCACAACATGGGGGAT
CATGTAACTCGCCTTGATCGTTGGGAACCGGAGCTGAATGAAGCCATACCAAACGACGAGCGTGACACCA
CGATGCCTGTAGCAATGGCAACAACGTTGCGCAAACTATTAACTGGCGAACTACTTACTCTAGCTTCCCG
GCAACAATTAATAGACTGGATGGAGGCGGATAAAGTTGCAGGACCACTTCTGCGCTCGGCCCTTCCGGCT
GGCTGGTTTATTGCTGATAAATCTGGAGCCGGTGAGCGTGGGTCTCGCGGTATCATTGCAGCACTGGGGC
CAGATGGTAAGCCCTCCCGTATCGTAGTTATCTACACGACGGGGAGTCAGGCAACTATGGATGAACGAAA
TAGACAGATCGCTGAGATAGGTGCCTCACTGATTAAGCATTGGTAACTGTCAGACCAAGTTTACTCATAT
ATACTTTAGATTGATTTAAAACTTCATTTTTAATTTAAAAGGATCTAGGTGAAGATCCTTTTTGATAATC
TCATGACCAAAATCCCTTAACGTGAGTTTTCGTTCCACTGAGCGTCAGACCCCGTAGAAAAGATCAAAGG
ATCTTCTTGAGATCCTTTTTTTCTGCGCGTAATCTGCTGCTTGCAAACAAAAAAACCACCGCTACCAGCG
GTGGTTTGTTTGCCGGATCAAGAGCTACCAACTCTTTTTCCGAAGGTAACTGGCTTCAGCAGAGCGCAGA
TACCAAATACTGTCCTTCTAGTGTAGCCGTAGTTAGGCCACCACTTCAAGAACTCTGTAGCACCGCCTAC
ATACCTCGCTCTGCTAATCCTGTTACCAGTGGCTGCTGCCAGTGGCGATAAGTCGTGTCTTACCGGGTTG
GACTCAAGACGATAGTTACCGGATAAGGCGCAGCGGTCGGGCTGAACGGGGGGTTCGTGCACACAGCCCA
GCTTGGAGCGAACGACCTACACCGAACTGAGATACCTACAGCGTGAGCATTGAGAAAGCGCCACGCTTCC
CGAAGGGAGAAAGGCGGACAGGTATCCGGTAAGCGGCAGGGTCGGAACAGGAGAGCGCACGAGGGAGCTT
CCAGGGGGAAACGCCTGGTATCTTTATAGTCCTGTCGGGTTTCGCCACCTCTGACTTGAGCGTCGATTTT
TGTGATGCTCGTCAGGGGGGCGGAGCCTATGGAAAAACGCCAGCAACGCGGCCTTTTTACGGTTCCTGGC
CTTTTGCTGGCCTTTTGCTCACATGTTCTTTCCTGCGTTATCCCCTGATTCTGTGGATAACCGTATTACC
GCCTTTGAGTGAGCTGATACCGCTCGCCGCAGCCGAACGACCGAGCGCAGCGAGTCAGTGAGCGAGGAAG
CGGAAGAGCGCCCAATACGCAAACCGCCTCTCCCCGCGCGTTGGCCGATTCATTAATGCAGCTGGCACGA
CAGGTTTCCCGACTGGAAAGCGGGCAGTGAGCGCAACGCAATTAATGTGAGTTAGCTCACTCATTAGGCA
CCCCAGGCTTTACACTTTATGCTTCCGGCTCGTATGTTGTGTGGAATTGTGAGCGGATAACAATTTCACA
CAGGAAACAGCTATGACCATGATTACGCCAAGCTGTAAGTTTAAACATGATCTTACTAACTAACTATTCT
CATTTAAATTTTCAGAGCTTAAAAATGGCTGAAATCACTCACAACGATGGATACGCTAACAACTTGGAAA
TGAAAT
Features (pLannotate 1.2.2; 11 found; start..end, strand, type, name):
   1317..3338    +  CDS            pde-4: PDE4_CAEEL - Experimental evidence at transcript level: Swiss-Prot protein existence level 2. Hydrolyzes the second messenger cAMP, which is a key regulator of many important physiological processes (By similarity). Antagonizes dorsal D (DD) motor neuron respecification by reducing levels of cAMP (PubMed:29033363). From Caenorhabditis elegans.
   4124..4219    +  CDS            aex-5 (fragment): AEX5_CAEEL - Also known as kpc-3 From Caenorhabditis elegans.
   4347..4382    +  CDS            rop (fragment): Rop protein, which maintains plasmids at low copy number; rop
   4484..4583    +  misc_feature   bom (fragment): basis of mobility region from pBR322
   4681..4785    +  promoter       AmpR promoter: bla
   4786..5646    +  CDS            AmpR: β-lactamase; bla; confers resistance to ampicillin, carbenicillin, and related antibiotics
   5817..6405    +  rep_origin     ori: high-copy-number ColE1/pMB1/pBR322/pUC origin of replication
   6588..6680    +  CDS            lacI (fragment): lac repressor; lacI; The lac repressor binds to the lac operator to inhibit transcription in E. coli. This inhibition can be relieved by adding lactose or isopropyl-β-D-thiogalactopyranoside (IPTG).
   6693..6714    +  protein_bind   CAP binding site: CAP binding activates transcription in the presence of cAMP. E. coli catabolite activator protein
   6729..6759    +  promoter       lac promoter: promoter for the E. coli lac operon
   6767..6783    +  protein_bind   lac operator: The lac repressor binds to the lac operator to inhibit transcription in E. coli. This inhibition can be relieved by adding lactose or isopropyl-β-D-thiogalactopyranoside (IPTG). lac repressor encoded by lacI
