>Addgene plasmid #110880 | KG#203 | addgene full sequence | sequence record 212521 | Addgene NGS Result
CTATTTATATATATTATATATTATATATTTTCATGGTTTAATCAAAATCTATTAAATTATTTCTAAAATC
TCTAAATATCGAATTCTCTAAAAAGCTTCATCAACAAAAGCATTTCAATTATCTAACACAATGAGAATAA
TTCAAGAACTGAAATAGAAAGAAATCTAGAAAAAAAAGAGAGTGAGGTGCCCTATTAAATCGGTGCTCTC
CTCTCTAACAGAAGCGCCTACACGCACCCAAGAGAGCTCTTTTTCTTTCTTTTTTCGGAGCACACATACA
CGCATACACTCCTCAGAAGTGTATAGAGAAAATGGGAGAAGAAGCGAAAGAAGACGAAGAAGCGGTTGTG
ATGTATGCATCGGGCGTTTCTATCTCTCTCCGTGAGCAACGAGCTAGTCAACCCATCGATCCATTTTTGT
GAGCACACACAGAGAGAGACTCAAACACACTCACAGCTTCACACTGAGCTCCAAGAGCTCTGTAGAGAGA
AGCCAGAGTATGCTTTCCTCGATTTTCCTAACGTCTTCTTCTTCTGCTTTTTTCTTTTTCCCAACGAGTT
GTAGTCCACTAACTTCAATTTTTCCTCCAGAGAAAGAGTTTTAGAGAGACAGCTGATAAATACACTAGAG
AAATAAAAAGAATGATAAAAATTTGCTATTTTAATCAGTTCCCTCTCGTTTCTCTAAGTTTTGTTGTTGG
GTTGGGAAATTAAAATTGGAAAATGGAAATAACGTTTTTTTCTGTCTAATCTTGAATTCTCCAGACATTT
CTTATTTCCTTTTTTGTTGCAAGTTTTTCTTCCTTCTCTAATTTTTAATCAAAGATATCTCGCTATGAAC
TTTGAATTTTTGATATTTTGATTCTATAAATACATAAAGTAATCTAAATGCTCTTTTAAAATAAATCTAC
AGTAGCCCTATTTTCAGGGATCCCCGGGATTGGCCAAAGGACCCAAAGGTATGTTTCGAATGATACTAAC
ATAACATAGAACATTTTCAGGAGGACCCTTGGCTAGCAAAAATGCCACGAAGACGCGGCTCGTCGTCGTC
GTCGTCGGCGGCAGGTGGTAGTGGCGGCGGCGGAGGCTTCGGATTCTCGAGCCTCCGACGCGAACTCCAC
TTGCACAACTTCTTTCGAACCTCTTCGCCGTCGGCCTCGTCGACGTCGAGAACACCGCCCGCAGCATTAC
CACCGCGCACATCAGCTGTTACTATTCCGGGCAGTAATCACAAATTGACCTCTTCCGCTTCATCTTACCA
CCCACCACGCGAGCTTACCGTGTCGACGTTCAGCGCCGGCTCGGCAACTGCAGCTGATGGACTTGGAGGT
GCTCATCTAACGCCATCACTTTCATCTTCGGTACATGCGAGACGGGAGTCGTTTCTCTACCGTGCCAGTG
ATGATCTTCGAGAAGCGTCTTCGTTACGACCAGTCAGTCGGGCGTCGTCAATCGCGTCCAATGAGCACGG
ACACGGTGACGACCTGATTGTAACCCCGTTTGCTCAACTGCTTGCCAGTCTTCGAAACGTTCGATCCAAT
CTGATTTCGATAACCAACATCCAGAACAGCGACGACAGTCGACACGCTAATCGAAGTGCGAAACGGCCGC
CTTTGCACAACATTGAGCTTCCAGACGATGTGGTGCATTGTGCGCATGATACACTCGAAGAACTCGATTG
GTGTCTTGATCAGCTGGAAACAATTCAAACTCATCGATCAGTGTCTGAGATGGCCAGCAGTAAGTTCCGC
AAGATGCTCAACAAAGAGTTGTCACACTTTGCTGAATCGTCCAAATCCGGCACTCAGGTCTCCAAGTTTT
TGATCACCACCTACATGGACAAGGAAGAGGATGAACCGTCGATCGAGATCGAAGTGCCCACTGAGGTACA
AGGCCCTTCTACATCTGGACCAATGACACTTTCGATACTGAAAAAAGCTCAAACAGCAGCCATGAATAAG
ATCTCAGGAGTTCGAAAACTTCGTGCTCCATCACATGACGGCCATGTTCCCGAATACGGTGTAAACTGTG
CACGTGAGATAGCTGTTCATATGCAACGACTCGATGACTGGGGACCTGATGTCTTCAAAATCGACGAACT
TTCCAAAAATCACTCGCTCACTGTCGTTACATTTTCATTACTCCGCCAGCGGAATCTCTTTAAAACTTTT
GAAATTCATCAATCTACTCTGGTCACCTACTTGCTCAATCTTGAACATCACTATCGTAATAATCATTATC
ACAATTTTATTCATGCAGCCGATGTTGCACAGTCAATGCACGTTCTGCTCATGTCTCCCGTCCTTACAGA
AGTCTTCACTGATCTTGAAGTATTAGCAGCTATATTTGCCGGTGCTGTCCATGATGTAGATCATCCTGGA
TTCACGAATCAGTATTTGATCAACTCAAACAATGAATTAGCGATCATGTACAATGATGAAAGTGTCCTTG
AGCAGCATCATCTGGCAGTTGCATTCAAGCTTTTGCAAGATTCAAACTGTGATTTCCTTGCAAATTTGTC
CAGAAAACAACGGCTGCAATTTCGCAAGATTGTCATTGATATGGTACTTGCAACTGATATGTCTAAGCAC
ATGTCTCTTCTTGCTGATCTGAAAACAATGGTCGAAGCAAAGAAAGTTGCTGGAAACAATGTGATTGTGC
TGGACAAGTACAATGACAAAATTCAGGTACTACAATCGATGATTCATCTCGCTGATCTCTCAAATCCAAC
TAAGCCAATCGAATTATACCAACAATGGAATCAAAGGATAATGGAAGAATACTGGAGGCAGGGAGATAAA
GAGAAAGAGCTTGGACTTGAGATATCACCGATGTGCGATCGAGGAAATGTGACCATTGAAAAATCACAGG
TCGGATTCATCGACTACATTGTTCATCCATTATACGAAACATGGGCAGATCTTGTCTATCCAGATGCTCA
AAATATACTCGATCAACTCGAAGAAAATCGAGAATGGTACCAATCACGAATACCTGAAGAACCTGACACA
GCTCGTACTGTAACAGAAGATGACGAGCACAAATAAATACCGGTCAGATATCACTCGAGGAGCTCCCGAG
ATCTTCAGCGCTCAGCATTCGTAGAATTGTAAGTTTAAACTTTCTCATACTAACTAACGCGCTCTATTTA
AATTTTCAGAATTCCAACTGAGCGCCGGTCGCTACCATTACCAACTTGTCTGGTGTCAAAAATAATAGGG
GCCGCTGTCATCAGAGTAAGTTTAAACTGAGTTCTACTAACTAACGAGTAATATTTAAATTTTCAGCATC
TCGCGCCCGTGCCTCTGACTTCTAAGTCCAATTACTCTTCAACATCCCTACATGCTCTTTCTCCCTGTGC
TCCCACCCCCTATTTTTGTTATTATCAAAAAACTTCTCTTAATTTCTTTGTTTTTTAGCTTCTTTTAAGT
CACCTCTAACAATGAAATTGTGTAGATTCAAAAATAGAATTAATTCGTAATAAAAAGTCGAAAAAAATTG
TGCTCCCTCCCCCCATTAATAATAATTCTATCCCAAAATCTACACAATGTTCTGTGTACACTTCTTATGT
TTTTTACTTCTGATAAATTTTTTTGAAACATCATAGAAAAAACCGCACACAAAATACCTTATCATATGTT
ACGTTTCAGTTTATGACCGCAATTTTTATTTCTTCGCACGTCTGGGCCTCTCATGACGTCAAATCATGCT
CATCGTGAAAAAGTTTTGGAGTATTTTTGGAATTTTTCAATCAAGTGAAAGTTTATGAAATTAATTTTCC
TGCTTTTGCTTTTTGGGGTTTCCCCTATTGTTTGTCAAGATTTCGAGGACGGCGTTTTTCTTGCTAAAAT
CACAAGTATTGATGAGCACGATGCAAGAAAGATCGGAAGAAGGTTTGGGTTTGAGGCTCAGTGGAAGGTG
AGTAGAAGTTGATAATTTGAAAGTGGAGTAGTGTCTATGGGGTTTTTGCCTTAAATGACAGAATACATTC
CCAATATACCAAACATAACTGTTTCCTACTAGTCGGCCGTACGGGCCCTTTCGTCTCGCGCGTTTCGGTG
ATGACGGTGAAAACCTCTGACACATGCAGCTCCCGGAGACGGTCACAGCTTGTCTGTAAGCGGATGCCGG
GAGCAGACAAGCCCGTCAGGGCGCGTCAGCGGGTGTTGGCGGGTGTCGGGGCTGGCTTAACTATGCGGCA
TCAGAGCAGATTGTACTGAGAGTGCACCATATGCGGTGTGAAATACCGCACAGATGCGTAAGGAGAAAAT
ACCGCATCAGGCGGCCTTAAGGGCCTCGTGATACGCCTATTTTTATAGGTTAATGTCATGATAATAATGG
TTTCTTAGACGTCAGGTGGCACTTTTCGGGGAAATGTGCGCGGAACCCCTATTTGTTTATTTTTCTAAAT
ACATTCAAATATGTATCCGCTCATGAGACAATAACCCTGATAAATGCTTCAATAATATTGAAAAAGGAAG
AGTATGAGTATTCAACATTTCCGTGTCGCCCTTATTCCCTTTTTTGCGGCATTTTGCCTTCCTGTTTTTG
CTCACCCAGAAACGCTGGTGAAAGTAAAAGATGCTGAAGATCAGTTGGGTGCACGAGTGGGTTACATCGA
ACTGGATCTCAACAGCGGTAAGATCCTTGAGAGTTTTCGCCCCGAAGAACGTTTTCCAATGATGAGCACT
TTTAAAGTTCTGCTATGTGGCGCGGTATTATCCCGTATTGACGCCGGGCAAGAGCAACTCGGTCGCCGCA
TACACTATTCTCAGAATGACTTGGTTGAGTACTCACCAGTCACAGAAAAGCATCTTACGGATGGCATGAC
AGTAAGAGAATTATGCAGTGCTGCCATAACCATGAGTGATAACACTGCGGCCAACTTACTTCTGACAACG
ATCGGAGGACCGAAGGAGCTAACCGCTTTTTTGCACAACATGGGGGATCATGTAACTCGCCTTGATCGTT
GGGAACCGGAGCTGAATGAAGCCATACCAAACGACGAGCGTGACACCACGATGCCTGTAGCAATGGCAAC
AACGTTGCGCAAACTATTAACTGGCGAACTACTTACTCTAGCTTCCCGGCAACAATTAATAGACTGGATG
GAGGCGGATAAAGTTGCAGGACCACTTCTGCGCTCGGCCCTTCCGGCTGGCTGGTTTATTGCTGATAAAT
CTGGAGCCGGTGAGCGTGGGTCTCGCGGTATCATTGCAGCACTGGGGCCAGATGGTAAGCCCTCCCGTAT
CGTAGTTATCTACACGACGGGGAGTCAGGCAACTATGGATGAACGAAATAGACAGATCGCTGAGATAGGT
GCCTCACTGATTAAGCATTGGTAACTGTCAGACCAAGTTTACTCATATATACTTTAGATTGATTTAAAAC
TTCATTTTTAATTTAAAAGGATCTAGGTGAAGATCCTTTTTGATAATCTCATGACCAAAATCCCTTAACG
TGAGTTTTCGTTCCACTGAGCGTCAGACCCCGTAGAAAAGATCAAAGGATCTTCTTGAGATCCTTTTTTT
CTGCGCGTAATCTGCTGCTTGCAAACAAAAAAACCACCGCTACCAGCGGTGGTTTGTTTGCCGGATCAAG
AGCTACCAACTCTTTTTCCGAAGGTAACTGGCTTCAGCAGAGCGCAGATACCAAATACTGTTCTTCTAGT
GTAGCCGTAGTTAGGCCACCACTTCAAGAACTCTGTAGCACCGCCTACATACCTCGCTCTGCTAATCCTG
TTACCAGTGGCTGCTGCCAGTGGCGATAAGTCGTGTCTTACCGGGTTGGACTCAAGACGATAGTTACCGG
ATAAGGCGCAGCGGTCGGGCTGAACGGGGGGTTCGTGCACACAGCCCAGCTTGGAGCGAACGACCTACAC
CGAACTGAGATACCTACAGCGTGAGCTATGAGAAAGCGCCACGCTTCCCGAAGGGAGAAAGGCGGACAGG
TATCCGGTAAGCGGCAGGGTCGGAACAGGAGAGCGCACGAGGGAGCTTCCAGGGGGAAACGCCTGGTATC
TTTATAGTCCTGTCGGGTTTCGCCACCTCTGACTTGAGCGTCGATTTTTGTGATGCTCGTCAGGGGGGCG
GAGCCTATGGAAAAACGCCAGCAACGCGGCCTTTTTACGGTTCCTGGCCTTTTGCTGGCCTTTTGCTCAC
ATGTTCTTTCCTGCGTTATCCCCTGATTCTGTGGATAACCGTATTACCGCCTTTGAGTGAGCTGATACCG
CTCGCCGCAGCCGAACGACCGAGCGCAGCGAGTCAGTGAGCGAGGAAGCGGAAGAGCGCCCAATACGCAA
ACCGCCTCTCCCCGCGCGTTGGCCGATTCATTAATGCAGCTGGCACGACAGGTTTCCCGACTGGAAAGCG
GGCAGTGAGCGCAACGCAATTAATGTGAGTTAGCTCACTCATTAGGCACCCCAGGCTTTACACTTTATGC
TTCCGGCTCGTATGTTGTGTGGAATTGTGAGCGGATAACAATTTCACACAGGAAACAGCTATGACCATGA
TTACGCCAAGCTGTAAGTTTAAACATGATCTTACTAACTAACTATTCTCATTTAAATTTTCAGAGCTTAA
AAATGGCTGAAATCACTCACAACGATGGATACGCTAACAACTTGGAAATGAAATAAGCTTGGGCTGCAGG
ATCTTCAGATGGGAGCAGTGGACTGTCTATTTGATATTCTTAAAATGTACTCTATAAAAGATGAAACTGT
AATGACCAATTCCCTACATAAATATTTTTAACTAATTGGTCGGATATTTGGGGATCAGAGAAGTACTTGT
TTTTGCGATATTAATAATGATATATTTTTCTAGTAAAAAAATGTTAAGCGATTTGTGAATAATTAAGTTG
GCTTGAAAAAGATTTTTTGATAGCTATGTATTTTGTTAATTTAAATCAGATTTTAAAACTTTATTATTGA
Features (pLannotate 1.2.2; 11 found; start..end, strand, type, name):
   1022..3043    +  CDS            pde-4: PDE4_CAEEL - Experimental evidence at transcript level: Swiss-Prot protein existence level 2. Hydrolyzes the second messenger cAMP, which is a key regulator of many important physiological processes (By similarity). Antagonizes dorsal D (DD) motor neuron respecification by reducing levels of cAMP (PubMed:29033363). From Caenorhabditis elegans.
   3765..3917    +  CDS            aex-5 (fragment): AEX5_CAEEL - Also known as kpc-3 From Caenorhabditis elegans.
   4045..4080    +  CDS            rop (fragment): Rop protein, which maintains plasmids at low copy number; rop
   4182..4281    +  misc_feature   bom (fragment): basis of mobility region from pBR322
   4379..4483    +  promoter       AmpR promoter: bla
   4484..5344    +  CDS            AmpR: β-lactamase; bla; confers resistance to ampicillin, carbenicillin, and related antibiotics
   5515..6103    +  rep_origin     ori: high-copy-number ColE1/pMB1/pBR322/pUC origin of replication
   6286..6378    +  CDS            lacI (fragment): lac repressor; lacI; The lac repressor binds to the lac operator to inhibit transcription in E. coli. This inhibition can be relieved by adding lactose or isopropyl-β-D-thiogalactopyranoside (IPTG).
   6391..6412    +  protein_bind   CAP binding site: CAP binding activates transcription in the presence of cAMP. E. coli catabolite activator protein
   6427..6457    +  promoter       lac promoter: promoter for the E. coli lac operon
   6465..6481    +  protein_bind   lac operator: The lac repressor binds to the lac operator to inhibit transcription in E. coli. This inhibition can be relieved by adding lactose or isopropyl-β-D-thiogalactopyranoside (IPTG). lac repressor encoded by lacI
