[The description below was written by a language model from this plasmid's Addgene catalogue record and pLannotate feature annotations shown in this document.]
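Description:
KG#203 is a C. elegans transgene expression plasmid built on a high-copy pUC backbone, about 6.9 kb in total. It is propagated in E. coli through the ColE1/pUC origin and selected with ampicillin via the β-lactamase gene. Although catalogued as a bacterial expression vector, the payload is designed for expression in the worm. The lac promoter, operator and CAP site and the lacI, rop and bom fragments picked up by the annotation are backbone remnants, not functional parts of the cassette.

The cassette places a roughly 1.2 kb rab-3 promoter, which drives expression throughout the nervous system, upstream of the 2,025 bp coding region of pde-4 isoform d. This gene encodes the Dunce-type cAMP phosphodiesterase, and the depositor describes isoform d as apparently the most common splice variant. The cDNA was made by reverse transcription and cloned into a parental rab-3 expression vector, with a short A-rich sequence engineered before the start codon and a consensus stop context after the coding region. It is followed by the unc-54 3' control region, which supplies a 3' UTR and polyadenylation signal. Three artificial introns, all in untranslated regions (one in the 5' UTR, one just upstream of the unc-54 3' end and one within it), are included to give stable and uniform expression. A "decoy" sequence upstream of the promoter reduces background gut and pharyngeal expression from read-through transcription.

The automated tables annotate only the pde-4 CDS and backbone elements, not the rab-3 promoter or unc-54 region, and the small aex-5 fragment call lies within the region where the unc-54 3' sequence would be expected. The associated study suggests the construct is used for pan-neuronal pde-4 expression when examining cAMP regulation in synaptic signalling.
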