Addgene plasmid #110880: KG#203
Purpose: Expresses the C. elegans pde-4 (isoform d) cDNA pan-neuronally
Depositing lab: Kenneth Miller. Depositing organization: Oklahoma Medical Research Foundation. Publication: The Dunce cAMP phosphodiesterase PDE-4 negatively regulates G alpha(s)-dependent and G alpha(s)-independent cAMP pools in the Caenorhabditis elegans synaptic signaling network. Charlie NK, Thomure AM, Schade MA, Miller KG. Genetics. 2006 May;173(1):111-30. doi: 10.1534/genetics.105.054007. Epub 2006 Apr 19. PubMed 16624912.
Backbone
  Vector backbone: pUC
  Backbone size w/o insert (bp): 2617
  Total vector size (bp): 6936
  Vector type: Bacterial Expression
Growth in bacteria
  Bacterial resistance: Ampicillin, 100 μg/mL
  Growth temperature: 37°C
  Growth strain: DH5alpha
  Copy number: High Copy
Gene/Insert 1
  Gene/Insert name: rab-3 promoter
  Species: C. elegans (nematode)
  Insert size (bp): 1208
  Cloning method: Unknown
  Sequencing primers: 5′ Unknown
Gene/Insert 2
  Gene/Insert name: pde-4d (isoform d) cDNA
  Species: C. elegans (nematode)
  Insert size (bp): 2025
  Cloning method: Unknown
  Sequencing primers: 5′ Unknown
Gene/Insert 3
  Gene/Insert name: unc-54 3' control region with 1 artificial intron just upstream and 1 artificial intron in control region
  Species: C. elegans (nematode)
  Insert size (bp): 993
  Cloning method: Unknown
  Sequencing primers: 5′ Unknown
Terms and licenses: Academic/Nonprofit Terms; Industry Terms: Not Available to Industry
Depositor comments: Used StrataScript Reverse Transcriptase and a primer engineered with a restriction site to make the full length pde-4d cDNA (2025 bp). We then nicked the duplexed RNA with RNAse H and synthesize the 2nd strand of cDNA using E. coli DNA Polymerase I, which can do nick translation. The DNA Pol I uses the nicked RNA as primers to synthesize the second strand (it chews up the RNA in front of it and replaces with DNA). We then used Accuprime Pfx and primers engineered with restriction sites to amplify and clone the cDNA into Nhe I/ Age I cut KG#59 (rab-3:: expression vector; 4.9 Kb). Transformed into XL1-Blue electrocompetent cells. Qiagen miniprepped 2 clones to found those with correct insert, then submitted the 2 clones for sequence. Choose one clone that had correct sequence and made glycerol stock. Features of the expression construct: This expression construct has a promoter (rab-3) that will drive expression of the cDNA throughout the nervous system. This construct includes only the coding region of pde-4d, and the sequence is taken from the Wormbase WS134 release, gene designation R153.1d. This 'd' isoform seems to be the most common splice variant. The sequence AAAA is engineered just after the 5' restriction site and just before the initiator ATG. An AT immediately follows the TAA stop codon for a consensus stop site. Three introns (all located in untranslated regions of the vector) are present to give stable and uniform expression (1 in the 5' UTR, 1 just upstream of the unc-54 3' end, and 1 in the unc-54 3' end sequence). The vector includes the unc-54 3' untranslated end containing a poly A addition signal to stop transcription and provide a 3' UTR for the transcript. The vector also contains a "decoy" (see 1995 vector kit documentation) upstream of the promoter to reduce background expression in the gut and pharynx from read-through transcription.
How to cite: KG#203 was a gift from Kenneth Miller (Addgene plasmid # 110880 ; http://n2t.net/addgene:110880 ; RRID:Addgene_110880)
